>Addgene plasmid #131692 | pUC-AdEvolve-DEST | addgene full sequence | sequence record 292259 | Addgene NGS Result
CATCATCAATAATATACCTTATTTTGGATTGAAGCCAATATGATAATGAGGGGGTGGAGTTTGTGACGTG
GCGCGGGGCGTGGGAACGGGGCGGGTGACGTAGTAGTGTGGCGGAAGTGTGATGTTGCAAGTGTGGCGGA
ACACATGTAAGCGACGGATGTGGCAAAAGTGACGTTTTTGGTGTGCGCCGGTGTACACAGGAAGTGACAA
TTTTCGCGCGGTTTTAGGCGGATGTTGTAGTAAATTTGGGCGTAACCGAGTAAGATTTGGCCATTTTCGC
GGGAAAACTGAATAAGAGGAAGTGAAATCTGAATAATTTTGTGTTACTCATAGCGCGTAATAGAAGCCAT
AGAGCCCACCGCATCCCCAGCATGCCTGCTATTGTCTTCCCAATCCTCCCCCTTGCTGTCCTGCCCCACC
CCACCCCCCAGAATAGAATGACACCTACTCAGACAATGCGATGCAATTTCCTCATTTTATTAGGAAAGGA
CAGTGGGAGTGGCACCTTCCAGGGTCAAGGAAGGCACGGGGGAGGGGCAAACAACAGATGGCTGGCAACT
AGAAGGCACAGTCGAGGCTGATCAGCGGGTTTAAACTCAATGGTGATGGTGATGATGACCGGTACGCGTA
GAATCGAGACCGAGGAGAGGGTTAGGGATAGGCTTACCTTCGAACCGCGGGCCCTCTAGATCAACCACTT
TGTACAAGAAAGCTGAACGAGAAACGTAAAATGATATAAATATCAATATATTAAATTAGATTTTGCATAA
AAAACAGACTACATAATACTGTAAAACACAACATATCCAGTCACTATGGTCGACCTGCAGACTGGCTGTG
TATAAGGGAGCCTGACATTTATATTCCCCAGAACATCAGGTTAATGGCGTTTTTGATGTCATTTTCGCGG
TGGCTGAGATCAGCCACTTCTTCCCCGATAACGGAGACCGGCACACTGGCCATATCGGTGGTCATCATGC
GCCAGCTTTCATCCCCGATATGCACCACCGGGTAAAGTTCACGGGAGACTTTATCTGACAGCAGACGTGC
ACTGGCCAGGGGGATCACCATCCGTCGCCCGGGCGTGTCAATAATATCACTCTGTACATCCACAAACAGA
CGATAACGGCTCTCTCTTTTATAGGTGTAAACCTTAAACTGCATTTCACCAGCCCCTGTTCTCGTCAGCA
AAAGAGCCGTTCATTTCAATAAACCGGGCGACCTCAGCCATCCCTTCCTGATTTTCCGCTTTCCAGCGTT
CGGCACGCAGACGACGGGCTTCATTCTGCATGGTTGTGCTTACCAGACCGGAGATATTGACATCATATAT
GCCTTGAGCAACTGATAGCTGTCGCTGTCAACTGTCACTGTAATACGCTGCTTCATAGCATACCTCTTTT
TGACATACTTCGGGTATACATATCAGTATATATTCTTATACCGCAAAAATCAGCGCGCAAATACGCATAC
TGTTATCTGGCTTTTAGTAAGCCGGATCCAGATCTTTACGCCCCGCCCTGCCACTCATCGCAGTACTGTT
GTAATTCATTAAGCATTCTGCCGACATGGAAGCCATCACAAACGGCATGATGAACCTGAATCGCCAGCGG
CATCAGCACCTTGTCGCCTTGCGTATAATATTTGCCCATGGTGAAAACGGGGGCGAAGAAGTTGTCCATA
TTGGCCACGTTTAAATCAAAACTGGTGAAACTCACCCAGGGATTGGCTGAGACGAAAAACATATTCTCAA
TAAACCCTTTAGGGAAATAGGCCAGGTTTTCACCGTAACACGCCACATCTTGCGAATATATGTGTAGAAA
CTGCCGGAAATCGTCGTGGTATTCACTCCAGAGCGATGAAAACGTTTCAGTTTGCTCATGGAAAACGGTG
TAACAAGGGTGAACACTATCCCATATCACCAGCTCACCGTCTTTCATTGCCATACGGAATTCCGGATGAG
CATTCATCAGGCGGGCAAGAATGTGAATAAAGGCCGGATAAAACTTGTGCTTATTTTTCTTTACGGTCTT
TAAAAAGGCCGTAATATCCAGCTGAACGGTCTGGTTATAGGTACATTGAGCAACTGACTGAAATGCCTCA
AAATGTTCTTTACGATGCCATTGGGATATATCAACGGTGGTATATCCAGTGATTTTTTTCTCCATTTTAG
CTTCCTTAGCTCCTGAAAATCTCGACGGATCCTAACTCAAAATCCACACATTATACGAGCCGGAAGCATA
AAGTGTAAAGCCTGGGGTGCCTAATGCGGCCGCGTCGAGGCTGATCAGCGAGCTCTAGAGAATTGATCCC
CTCAGAAGAACTCGTCAAGAAGGCGATAGAAGGCGATGCGCTGCGAATCGGGAGCGGCGATACCGTAAAG
CACGAGGAAGCGGTCAGCCCATTCGCCGCCAAGCTCTTCAGCAATATCACGGGTAGCCAACGCTATGTCC
TGATAGCGGTCCGCCACACCCAGCCGGCCACAGTCGATGAATCCAGAAAAGCGGCCATTTTCCACCATGA
TATTCGGCAAGCAGGCATCGCCATGGGTCACGACGAGATCATCGCCGTCGGGCATGCGCGCCTTGAGCCT
GGCGAACAGTTCGGCTGGCGCGAGCCCCTGATGCTCTTCGTCCAGATCATCCTGATCGACAAGACCGGCT
TCCATCCGAGTACGTGCTCGCTCGATGCGATGTTTCGCTTGGTGGTCGAATGGGCAGGTAGCCGGATCAA
GCGTATGCAGCCGCCGCATTGCATCAGCCATGATGGATACTTTCTCGGCAGGAGCAAGGTGAGATGACAG
GAGATCCTGCCCCGGCACTTCGCCCAATAGCAGCCAGTCCCTTCCCGCTTCAGTGACAACGTCGAGCACA
GCTGCGCAAGGAACGCCCGTCGTGGCCAGCCACGATAGCCGCGCTGCCTCGTCCTGCAGTTCATTCAGGG
CACCGGACAGGTCGGTCTTGACAAAAAGAACCGGGCGCCCCTGCGCTGACAGCCGGAACACGGCGGCATC
AGAGCAGCCGATTGTCTGTTGTGCCCAGTCATAGCCGAATAGCCTCTCCACCCAAGCGGCCGGAGAACCT
GCGTGCAATCCATCTTGTTCAATGGCCGATCCCATGGTTTAGTTCCTCACCTTGTCGTATTATACTATGC
CGATATACTATGCCGATGATTAATTGTCAACAGGCTGCAGGTCGAAAGCGGCCGCCATAGTGACTGGATA
TGTTGTGTTTTACAGTATTATGTAGTCTGTTTTTTATGCAAAATCTAATTTAATATATTGATATTTATAT
CATTTTACGTTTCTCGTTCAGCTTTTTTGTACAAACTTGTTGATAGCTTAACTAGCCAGCTTGGGTCTCC
CTATAGTGAGTCGTATTAATTTCGATAAGCCAGTAAGCAGTGGGTTCTCTAGTTAGCCAGAGAGCTCTGC
TTATATAGACCTCCCACCGTACACGCCTACCGCCCATTTGCGTCAATGGGGCGGAGTTGTTACGACATTT
TGGAAAGTCCCGTTGATTTTGGTGCCAAAACAAACTCCCATTGACGTCAATGGGGTGGAGACTTGGAAAT
CCCCGTGAGTCAAACCGCTATCCACGCCCATTGATGTACTGCCAAAACCGCATCACCATGGTAATAGCGA
TGACTAATACGTAGATGTACTGCCAAGTAGGAAAGTCCCATAAGGTCATGTACTGGGCATAATGCCAGGC
GGGCCATTTACCGTCATTGACGTCAATAGGGGGCGTACTTGGCATATGATACACTTGATGTACTGCCAAG
TGGGCAGTTTACCGTAAATACTCCACCCATTGACGTCAATGGAAAGTCCCTATTGGCGTTACTATGGGAA
CATACGTCATTATTGACGTCAATGGGCGGGGGTCGTTGGGCGGTCAGCCAGGCGGGCCATTTACCGTAAG
TTATGTAACGCGGAACTCCATATATGGGCTATGAACTAATGACCCCGTAATTGATTACTATTAATAACTA
GTCAATAATCAATGTCAACGCGTATATCTGTGGGCGTGGCTTAAGGGTGGGAAAGAATATATAAGGTGGG
GGTCTTATGTAGTTTTGTATCTGTTTTGCAGCAGCCGCCGCCGCCATGAGCACCAACTCGTTTGATGGAA
GCATTGTGAGCTCATATTTGACAACGCGCATGCCCCCATGGGCCGGGGTGCGTCAGAATGTGATGGGCTC
CAGCATTGATGGTCGCCCCGTCCTGCCCGCAAACTCTACTACCTTGACCTACGAGACCGTGTCTGGAACG
CCGTTGGAGACTGCAGCCTCCGCCGCCGCTTCAGCCGCTGCAGCCACCGCCCGCGGGATTGTGACTGACT
TTGCTTTCCTGAGCCCGCTTGCAAGCAGTGCAGCTTCCCGTTCATCCGCCCGCGATGACAAGTTGACGGC
TCTTTTGGCACAATTGGATTCTTTGACCCGGGAACTTAATGTCGTTTCTCAGCAGCTGTTGGATCTGCGC
CAGCAGGTTTCTGCCCTGAAGGCTTCCTCCCCTCCCAATGCGGTTTAAAACATAAATAAAAAACCAGACT
CTGTTTGGATTTGGATCAAGCAAGTGTCTTGCTGTCTTTATTTAGGGGTTTTGCGCGCGCGGTAGGCCCG
GGACCAGCGGTCTCGGTCGTTGAGGGTCCTGTGTATTTTTTCCAGGACGTGGTAAAGGTGACTCTGGATG
TTCAGATACATGGGCATAAGCCCGTCTCTGGGGTGGAGGTAGCACCACTGCAGAGCTTCATGCTGCGGGG
TGGTGTTGTAGATGATCCAGTCGTAGCAGGAGCGCTGGGCGTGGTGCCTAAAAATGTCTTTCAGTAGCAA
GCTGATTGCCAGGGGCAGGCCCTTGGTGTAAGTGTTTACAAAGCGGTTAAGCTGGGATGGGTGCATACGT
GGGGATATGAGATGCATCTTGGACTGTATTTTTAGGTTGGCTATGTTCCCAGCCATATCCCTCCGGGGAT
TCATGTTGTGCAGAACCACCAGCACAGTGTATCCGGTGCACTTGGGAAATTTGTCATGTAGCTTAGAAGG
AAATGCGTGGAAGAACTTGGAGACGCCCTTGTGACCTCCAAGATTTTCCATGCATTCGTCCATAATGATG
GCAATGGGCCCACGGGCGGCGGCCTGGGCGAAGATATTTCTGGGATCACTAACGTCATAGTTGTGTTCCA
GGATGAGATCGTCATAGGCCATTTTTACAAAGCGCGGGCGGAGGGTGCCAGACTGCGGTATAATGGTTCC
ATCCGGCCCAGGGGCGTAGTTACCCTCACAGATTTGCATTTCCCACGCTTTGAGTTCAGATGGGGGGATC
ATGTCTACCTGCGGGGCGATGAAGAAAACGGTTTCCGGGGTAGGGGAGATCAGCTGGGAAGAAAGCAGGT
TCCTGAGCAGCTGCGACTTACCGCAGCCGGTGGGCCCGTAAATCACACCTATTACCGGCTGCAACTGGTA
GTTAAGAGAGCTGCAGCTGCCGTCATCCCTGAGCAGGGGGGCCACTTCGTTAAGCATGTCCCTGACTCGC
ATGTTTTCCCTGACCAAATCCGCCAGAAGGCGCTCGCCGCCCAGCGATAGCAGTTCTTGCAAGGAAGCAA
AGTTTTTCAACGGTTTGAGACCGTCCGCCGTAGGCATGCTTTTGAGCGTTTGACCAAGCAGTTCCAGGCG
GTCCCACAGCTCGGTCACCTGCTCTACGGCATCTCGATCCAGCATATCTCCTCGTTTCGCGGGTTGGGGC
GGCTTTCGCTGTACGGCAGTAGTCGGTGCTCGTCCAGACGGGCCAGGGTCATGTCTTTCCACGGGCGCAG
GGTCCTCGTCAGCGTAGTCTGGGTCACGGTGAAGGGGTGCGCTCCGGGCTGCGCGCTGGCCAGGGTGCGC
TTGAGGCTGGTCCTGCTGGTGCTGAAGCGCTGCCGGTCTTCGCCCTGCGCGTCGGCCAGGTAGCATTTGA
CCATGGTGTCATAGTCCAGCCCCTCCGCGGCGTGGCCCTTGGCGCGCAGCTTGCCCTTGGAGGAGGCGCC
GCACGAGGGGCAGTGCAGACTTTTGAGGGCGTAGAGCTTGGGCGCGAGAAATACCGATTCCGGGGAGTAG
GCATCCGCGCCGCAGGCCCCGCAGACGGTCTCGCATTCCACGAGCCAGGTGAGCTCTGGCCGTTCGGGGT
CAAAAACCAGGTTTCCCCCATGCTTTTTGATGCGTTTCTTACCTCTGGTTTCCATGAGCCGGTGTCCACG
CTCGGTGACGAAAAGGCTGTCCGTGTCCCCGTATACAGACTTGAGAGGCCTGTCCTCGAGCGGTGTTCCG
CGGTCCTCCTCGTATAGAAACTCGGACCACTCTGAGACAAAGGCTCGCGTCCAGGCCAGCACGAAGGAGG
CTAAGTGGGAGGGGTAGCGGTCGTTGTCCACTAGGGGGTCCACTCGCTCCAGGGTGTGAAGACACATGTC
GCCCTCTTCGGCATCAAGGAAGGTGATTGGTTTGTAGGTGTAGGCCACGTGACCGGGTGTTCCTGAAGGG
GGGCTATAAAAGGGGGTGGGGGCGCGTTCGTCCTCACTCTCTTCCGCATCGCTGTCTGCGAGGGCCAGCT
GTTGGGGTGAGTACTCCCTCTGAAAAGCGGGCATGACTTCTGCGCTAAGATTGTCAGTTTCCAAAAACGA
GGAGGATTTGATATTCACCTGGCCCGCGGTGATGCCTTTGAGGGTGGCCGCATCCATCTGGTCAGAAAAG
ACAATCTTTTTGTTGTCAAGCTTGGTGGCAAACGACCCGTAGAGGGCGTTGGACAGCAACTTGGCGATGG
AGCGCAGGGTTTGGTTTTTGTCGCGATCGGCGCGCTCCTTGGCCGCGATGTTTAGCTGCACGTATTCGCG
CGCAACGCACCGCCATTCGGGAAAGACGGTGGTGCGCTCGTCGGGCACCAGGTGCACGCGCCAACCGCGG
TTGTGCAGGGTGACAAGGTCAACGCTGGTGGCTACCTCTCCGCGTAGGCGCTCGTTGGTCCAGCAGAGGC
GGCCGCCCTTGCGCGAGCAGAATGGCGGTAGGGGGTCTAGCTGCGTCTCGTCCGGGGGGTCTGCGTCCAC
GGTAAAGACCCCGGGCAGCAGGCGCGCGTCGAAGTAGTCTATCTTGCATCCTTGCAAGTCTAGCGCCTGC
TGCCATGCGCGGGCGGCAAGCGCGCGCTCGTATGGGTTGAGTGGGGGACCCCATGGCATGGGGTGGGTGA
GCGCGGAGGCGTACATGCCGCAAATGTCGTAAACGTAGAGGGGCTCTCTGAGTATTCCAAGATATGTAGG
GTAGCATCTTCCACCGCGGATGCTGGCGCGCACGTAATCGTATAGTTCGTGCGAGGGAGCGAGGAGGTCG
GGACCGAGGTTGCTACGGGCGGGCTGCTCTGCTCGGAAGACTATCTGCCTGAAGATGGCATGTGAGTTGG
ATGATATGGTTGGACGCTGGAAGACGTTGAAGCTGGCGTCTGTGAGACCTACCGCGTCACGCACGAAGGA
GGCGTAGGAGTCGCGCAGCTTGTTGACCAGCTCGGCGGTGACCTGCACGTCTAGGGCGCAGTAGTCCAGG
GTTTCCTTGATGATGTCATACTTATCCTGTCCCTTTTTTTTCCACAGCTCGCGGTTGAGGACAAACTCTT
CGCGGTCTTTCCAGTACTCTTGGATCGGAAACCCGTCGGCCTCCGAACGGTAAGAGCCTAGCATGTAGAA
CTGGTTGACGGCCTGGTAGGCGCAGCATCCCTTTTCTACGGGTAGCGCGTATGCCTGCGCGGCCTTCCGG
AGCGAGGTGTGGGTGAGCGCAAAGGTGTCCCTGACCATGACCAGCATGAAGGGCACGAGCTGCTTCCCAA
AGGCCCCCATCCAAGTATAGGTCTCTACATCGTAGGTGACAAAGAGACGCTCGGTGCGAGGATGCGAGCC
GATCGGGAAGAACTGGATCTCCCGCCACCAATTGGAGGAGTGGCTATTGATGTGGTGAAAGTAGAAGTCC
CTGCGACGGGCCGAACACTCGTGCTGGCTTTTGTAAAAACGTGCGCAGTACTGGCAGCGGTGCACGGGCT
GTACATCCTGCACGAGGTTGACCTGACGACCGCGCACAAGGAAGCAGAGTGGGAATTTGAGCCCCTCGCC
TGGCGGGTTTGGCTGGTGGTCTTCTACTTCGGCTGCTTGTCCTTGACCGTCTGGCTGCTCGAGGGGAGTT
ACGGTGGATCGGACCACCACGCCGCGCGAGCCCAAAGTCCAGATGTCCGCGCGCGGCGGTCGGAGCTTGA
TGACAACATCGCGCAGATGGGAGCTGTCCATGGTCTGGAGCTCCCGCGGCGTCAGGTCAGGCGGGAGCTC
CTGCAGGTTTACCTCGCATAGACGGGTCAGGGCGCGGGCTAGATCCAGGTGATACCTAATTTCCAGGGGC
TGGTTGGTGGCGGCGTCGATGGCTTGCAAGAGGCCGCATCCCCGCGGCGCGACTACGGTACCGCGCGGCG
GGCGGTGGGCCGCGGGGGTGTCCTTGGATGATGCATCTAAAAGCGGTGACGCGGGCGAGCCCCCGGAGGT
AGGGGGGGCTCCGGACCCGCCGGGAGAGGGGGCAGGGGCACGTCGGCGCCGCGCGCGGGCAGGAGCTGGT
GCTGCGCGCGTAGGTTGCTGGCGAACGCGACGACGCGGCGGTTGATCTCCTGAATCTGGCGCCTCTGCGT
GAAGACGACGGGCCCGGTGAGCTTGAACCTGAAAGAGAGTTCGACAGAATCAATTTCGGTGTCGTTGACG
GCGGCCTGGCGCAAAATCTCCTGCACGTCTCCTGAGTTGTCTTGATAGGCGATCTCGGCCATGAACTGCT
CGATCTCTTCCTCCTGGAGATCTCCGCGTCCGGCTCGCTCCACGGTGGCGGCGAGGTCGTTGGAAATGCG
GGCCATGAGCTGCGAGAAGGCGTTGAGGCCTCCCTCGTTCCAGACGCGGCTGTAGACCACGCCCCCTTCG
GCATCGCGGGCGCGCATGACCACCTGCGCGAGATTGAGCTCCACGTGCCGGGCGAAGACGGCGTAGTTTC
GCAGGCGCTGAAAGAGGTAGTTGAGGGTGGTGGCGGTGTGTTCTGCCACGAAGAAGTACATAACCCAGCG
TCGCAACGTGGATTCGTTGATATCCCCCAAGGCCTCAAGGCGCTCCATGGCCTCGTAGAAGTCCACGGCG
AAGTTGAAAAACTGGGAGTTGCGCGCCGACACGGTTAACTCCTCCTCCAGAAGACGGATGAGCTCGGCGA
CAGTGTCGCGCACCTCGCGCTCAAAGGCTACAGGGGCCTCTTCTTCTTCTTCAATCTCCTCTTCCATAAG
GGCCTCCCCTTCTTCTTCTTCTGGCGGCGGTGGGGGAGGGGGGACACGGCGGCGACGACGGCGCACCGGG
AGGCGGTCGACAAAGCGCTCGATCATCTCCCCGCGGCGACGGCGCATGGTCTCGGTGACGGCGCGGCCGT
TCTCGCGGGGGCGCAGTTGGAAGACGCCGCCCGTCATGTCCCGGTTATGGGTTGGCGGGGGGCTGCCATG
CGGCAGGGATACGGCGCTAACGATGCATCTCAACAATTGTTGTGTAGGTACTCCGCCGCCGAGGGACCTG
AGCGAGTCCGCATCGACCGGATCGGAAAACCTCTCGAGAAAGGCGTCTAACCAGTCACAGTCGCAAGGTA
GGCTGAGCACCGTGGCGGGCGGCAGCGGGCGGCGGTCGGGGTTGTTTCTGGCGGAGGTGCTGCTGATGAT
GTAATTAAAGTAGGCGGTCTTGAGACGGCGGATGGTCGACAGAAGCACCATGTCCTTGGGTCCGGCCTGC
TGAATGCGCAGGCGGTCGGCCATGCCCCAGGCTTCGTTTTGACATCGGCGCAGGTCTTTGTAGTAGTCTT
GCATGAGCCTTTCTACCGGCACTTCTTCTTCTCCTTCCTCTTGTCCTGCATCTCTTGCATCTATCGCTGC
GGCGGCGGCGGAGTTTGGCCGTAGGTGGCGCCCTCTTCCTCCCATGCGTGTGACCCCGAAGCCCCTCATC
GGCTGAAGCAGGGCTAGGTCGGCGACAACGCGCTCGGCTAATATGGCCTGCTGCACCTGCGTGAGGGTAG
ACTGGAAGTCATCCATGTCCACAAAGCGGTGGTATGCGCCCGTGTTGATGGTGTAAGTGCAGTTGGCCAT
AACGGACCAGTTAACGGTCTGGTGACCCGGCTGCGAGAGCTCGGTGTACCTGAGACGCGAGTAAGCCCTC
GAGTCAAATACGTAGTCGTTGCAAGTCCGCACCAGGTACTGGTATCCCACCAAAAAGTGCGGCGGCGGCT
GGCGGTAGAGGGGCCAGCGTAGGGTGGCCGGGGCTCCGGGGGCGAGATCTTCCAACATAAGGCGATGATA
TCCGTAGATGTACCTGGACATCCAGGTGATGCCGGCGGCGGTGGTGGAGGCGCGCGGAAAGTCGCGGACG
CGGTTCCAGATGTTGCGCAGCGGCAAAAAGTGCTCCATGGTCGGGACGCTCTGGCCGGTCAGGCGCGCGC
AATCGTTGACGCTCTAGACCGTGCAAAAGGAGAGCCTGTAAGCGGGCACTCTTCCGTGGTCTGGTGGATA
AATTCGCAAGGGTATCATGGCGGACGACCGGGGTTCGAGCCCCGTATCCGGCCGTCCGCCGTGATCCATG
CGGTTACCGCCCGCGTGTCGAACCCAGGTGTGCGACGTCAGACAACGGGGGAGTGCTCCTTTTGGCTTCC
TTCCAGGCGCGGCGGCTGCTGCGCTAGCTTTTTTGGCCACTGGCCGCGCGCAGCGTAAGCGGTTAGGCTG
GAAAGCGAAAGCATTAAGTGGCTCGCTCCCTGTAGCCGGAGGGTTATTTTCCAAGGGTTGAGTCGCGGGA
CCCCCGGTTCGAGTCTCGGACCGGCCGGACTGCGGCGAACGGGGGTTTGCCTCCCCGTCATGCAAGACCC
CGCTTGCAAATTCCTCCGGAAACAGGGACGAGCCCCTTTTTTGCTTTTCCCAGATGCATCCGGTGCTGCG
GCAGATGCGCCCCCCTCCTCAGCAGCGGCAAGAGCAAGAGCAGCGGCAGACATGCAGGGCACCCTCCCCT
CCTCCTACCGCGTCAGGAGGGGCGACATCCGCGGTTGACGCGGCAGCAGATGGTGATTACGAACCCCCGC
GGCGCCGGGCCCGGCACTACCTGGACTTGGAGGAGGGCGAGGGCCTGGCGCGGCTAGGAGCGCCCTCTCC
TGAGCGGCACCCAAGGGTGCAGCTGAAGCGTGATACGCGTGAGGCGTACGTGCCGCGGCAGAACCTGTTT
CGCGACCGCGAGGGAGAGGAGCCCGAGGAGATGCGGGATCGAAAGTTCCACGCAGGGCGCGAGCTGCGGC
ATGGCCTGAATCGCGAGCGGTTGCTGCGCGAGGAGGACTTTGAGCCCGACGCGCGAACCGGGATTAGTCC
CGCGCGCGCACACGTGGCGGCCGCCGACCTGGTAACCGCATACGAGCAGACGGTGAACCAGGAGATTAAC
TTTCAAAAAAGCTTTAACAACCACGTGCGTACGCTTGTGGCGCGCGAGGAGGTGGCTATAGGACTGATGC
ATCTGTGGGACTTTGTAAGCGCGCTGGAGCAAAACCCAAATAGCAAGCCGCTCATGGCGCAGCTGTTCCT
TATAGTGCAGCACAGCAGGGACAACGAGGCATTCAGGGATGCGCTGCTAAACATAGTAGAGCCCGAGGGC
CGCTGGCTGCTCGATTTGATAAACATCCTGCAGAGCATAGTGGTGCAGGAGCGCAGCTTGAGCCTGGCTG
ACAAGGTGGCCGCCATCAACTATTCCATGCTTAGCCTGGGCAAGTTTTACGCCCGCAAGATATACCATAC
CCCTTACGTTCCCATAGACAAGGAGGTAAAGATCGAGGGGTTCTACATGCGCATGGCGCTGAAGGTGCTT
ACCTTGAGCGACGACCTGGGCGTTTATCGCAACGAGCGCATCCACAAGGCCGTGAGCGTGAGCCGGCGGC
GCGAGCTCAGCGACCGCGAGCTGATGCACAGCCTGCAAAGGGCCCTGGCTGGCACGGGCAGCGGCGATAG
AGAGGCCGAGTCCTACTTTGACGCGGGCGCTGACCTGCGCTGGGCCCCAAGCCGACGCGCCCTGGAGGCA
GCTGGGGCCGGACCTGGGCTGGCGGTGGCACCCGCGCGCGCTGGCAACGTCGGCGGCGTGGAGGAATATG
ACGAGGACGATGAGTACGAGCCAGAGGACGGCGAGTACTAAGCGGTGATGTTTCTGATCAGATGATGCAA
GACGCAACGGACCCGGCGGTGCGGGCGGCGCTGCAGAGCCAGCCGTCCGGCCTTAACTCCACGGACGACT
GGCGCCAGGTCATGGACCGCATCATGTCGCTGACTGCGCGCAATCCTGACGCGTTCCGGCAGCAGCCGCA
GGCCAACCGGCTCTCCGCAATTCTGGAAGCGGTGGTCCCGGCGCGCGCAAACCCCACGCACGAGAAGGTG
CTGGCGATCGTAAACGCGCTGGCCGAAAACAGGGCCATCCGGCCCGACGAGGCCGGCCTGGTCTACGACG
CGCTGCTTCAGCGCGTGGCTCGTTACAACAGCGGCAACGTGCAGACCAACCTGGACCGGCTGGTGGGGGA
TGTGCGCGAGGCCGTGGCGCAGCGTGAGCGCGCGCAGCAGCAGGGCAACCTGGGCTCCATGGTTGCACTA
AACGCCTTCCTGAGTACACAGCCCGCCAACGTGCCGCGGGGACAGGAGGACTACACCAACTTTGTGAGCG
CACTGCGGCTAATGGTGACTGAGACACCGCAAAGTGAGGTGTACCAGTCTGGGCCAGACTATTTTTTCCA
GACCAGTAGACAAGGCCTGCAGACCGTAAACCTGAGCCAGGCTTTCAAAAACTTGCAGGGGCTGTGGGGG
GTGCGGGCTCCCACAGGCGACCGCGCGACCGTGTCTAGCTTGCTGACGCCCAACTCGCGCCTGTTGCTGC
TGCTAATAGCGCCCTTCACGGACAGTGGCAGCGTGTCCCGGGACACATACCTAGGTCACTTGCTGACACT
GTACCGCGAGGCCATAGGTCAGGCGCATGTGGACGAGCATACTTTCCAGGAGATTACAAGTGTCAGCCGC
GCGCTGGGGCAGGAGGACACGGGCAGCCTGGAGGCAACCCTAAACTACCTGCTGACCAACCGGCGGCAGA
AGATCCCCTCGTTGCACAGTTTAAACAGCGAGGAGGAGCGCATTTTGCGCTACGTGCAGCAGAGCGTGAG
CCTTAACCTGATGCGCGACGGGGTAACGCCCAGCGTGGCGCTGGACATGACCGCGCGCAACATGGAACCG
GGCATGTATGCCTCAAACCGGCCGTTTATCAACCGCCTAATGGACTACTTGCATCGCGCGGCCGCCGTGA
ACCCCGAGTATTTCACCAATGCCATCTTGAACCCGCACTGGCTACCGCCCCCTGGTTTCTACACCGGGGG
ATTCGAGGTGCCCGAGGGTAACGATGGATTCCTCTGGGACGACATAGACGACAGCGTGTTTTCCCCGCAA
CCGCAGACCCTGCTAGAGTTGCAACAGCGCGAGCAGGCAGAGGCGGCGCTGCGAAAGGAAAGCTTCCGCA
GGCCAAGCAGCTTGTCCGATCTAGGCGCTGCGGCCCCGCGGTCAGATGCTAGTAGCCCATTTCCAAGCTT
GATAGGGTCTCTTACCAGCACTCGCACCACCCGCCCGCGCCTGCTGGGCGAGGAGGAGTACCTAAACAAC
TCGCTGCTGCAGCCGCAGCGCGAAAAAAACCTGCCTCCGGCATTTCCCAACAACGGGATAGAGAGCCTAG
TGGACAAGATGAGTAGATGGAAGACGTACGCGCAGGAGCACAGGGACGTGCCAGGCCCGCGCCCGCCCAC
CCGTCGTCAAAGGCACGACCGTCAGCGGGGTCTGGTGTGGGAGGACGATGACTCGGCAGACGACAGCAGC
GTCCTGGATTTGGGAGGGAGTGGCAACCCGTTTGCGCACCTTCGCCCCAGGCTGGGGAGAATGTTTTAAA
AAAAAAAAAAGCATGATGCAAAATAAAAAACTCACCAAGGCCATGGCACCGAGCGTTGGTTTTCTTGTAT
TCCCCTTAGTATGCGGCGCGCGGCGATGTATGAGGAAGGTCCTCCTCCCTCCTACGAGAGTGTGGTGAGC
GCGGCGCCAGTGGCGGCGGCGCTGGGTTCTCCCTTCGATGCTCCCCTGGACCCGCCGTTTGTGCCTCCGC
GGTACCTGCGGCCTACCGGGGGGAGAAACAGCATCCGTTACTCTGAGTTGGCACCCCTATTCGACACCAC
CCGTGTGTACCTGGTGGACAACAAGTCAACGGATGTGGCATCCCTGAACTACCAGAACGACCACAGCAAC
TTTCTGACCACGGTCATTCAAAACAATGACTACAGCCCGGGGGAGGCAAGCACACAGACCATCAATCTTG
ACGACCGGTCGCACTGGGGCGGCGACCTGAAAACCATCCTGCATACCAACATGCCAAATGTGAACGAGTT
CATGTTTACCAATAAGTTTAAGGCGCGGGTGATGGTGTCGCGCTTGCCTACTAAGGACAATCAGGTGGAG
CTGAAATACGAGTGGGTGGAGTTCACGCTGCCCGAGGGCAACTACTCCGAGACCATGACCATAGACCTTA
TGAACAACGCGATCGTGGAGCACTACTTGAAAGTGGGCAGACAGAACGGGGTTCTGGAAAGCGACATCGG
GGTAAAGTTTGACACCCGCAACTTCAGACTGGGGTTTGACCCCGTCACTGGTCTTGTCATGCCTGGGGTA
TATACAAACGAAGCCTTCCATCCAGACATCATTTTGCTGCCAGGATGCGGGGTGGACTTCACCCACAGCC
GCCTGAGCAACTTGTTGGGCATCCGCAAGCGGCAACCCTTCCAGGAGGGCTTTAGGATCACCTACGATGA
TCTGGAGGGTGGTAACATTCCCGCACTGTTGGATGTGGACGCCTACCAGGCGAGCTTGAAAGATGACACC
GAACAGGGCGGGGGTGGCGCAGGCGGCAGCAACAGCAGTGGCAGCGGCGCGGAAGAGAACTCCAACGCGG
CAGCCGCGGCAATGCAGCCGGTGGAGGACATGAACGATCATGCCATTCGCGGCGACACCTTTGCCACACG
GGCTGAGGAGAAGCGCGCTGAGGCCGAAGCAGCGGCCGAAGCTGCCGCCCCCGCTGCGCAACCCGAGGTC
GAGAAGCCTCAGAAGAAACCGGTGATCAAACCCCTGACAGAGGACAGCAAGAAACGCAGTTACAACCTAA
TAAGCAATGACAGCACCTTCACCCAGTACCGCAGCTGGTACCTTGCATACAACTACGGCGACCCTCAGAC
CGGAATCCGCTCATGGACCCTGCTTTGCACTCCTGACGTAACCTGCGGCTCGGAGCAGGTCTACTGGTCG
TTGCCAGACATGATGCAAGACCCCGTGACCTTCCGCTCCACGCGCCAGATCAGCAACTTTCCGGTGGTGG
GCGCCGAGCTGTTGCCCGTGCACTCCAAGAGCTTCTACAACGACCAGGCCGTCTACTCCCAACTCATCCG
CCAGTTTACCTCTCTGACCCACGTGTTCAATCGCTTTCCCGAGAACCAGATTTTGGCGCGCCCGCCAGCC
CCCACCATCACCACCGTCAGTGAAAACGTTCCTGCTCTCACAGATCACGGGACGCTACCGCTGCGCAACA
GCATCGGAGGAGTCCAGCGAGTGACCATTACTGACGCCAGACGCCGCACCTGCCCCTACGTTTACAAGGC
CCTGGGCATAGTCTCGCCGCGCGTCCTATCGAGCCGCACTTTTTGAGCAAGCATGTCCATCCTTATATCG
CCCAGCAATAACACAGGCTGGGGCCTGCGCTTCCCAAGCAAGATGTTTGGCGGGGCCAAGAAGCGCTCCG
ACCAACACCCAGTGCGCGTGCGCGGGCACTACCGCGCGCCCTGGGGCGCGCACAAACGCGGCCGCACTGG
GCGCACCACCGTCGATGACGCCATCGACGCGGTGGTGGAGGAGGCGCGCAACTACACGCCCACGCCGCCA
CCAGTGTCCACAGTGGACGCGGCCATTCAGACCGTGGTGCGCGGAGCCCGGCGCTATGCTAAAATGAAGA
GACGGCGGAGGCGCGTAGCACGTCGCCACCGCCGCCGACCCGGCACTGCCGCCCAACGCGCGGCGGCGGC
CCTGCTTAACCGCGCACGTCGCACCGGCCGACGGGCGGCCATGCGGGCCGCTCGAAGGCTGGCCGCGGGT
ATTGTCACTGTGCCCCCCAGGTCCAGGCGACGAGCGGCCGCCGCAGCAGCCGCGGCCATTAGTGCTATGA
CTCAGGGTCGCAGGGGCAACGTGTATTGGGTGCGCGACTCGGTTAGCGGCCTGCGCGTGCCCGTGCGCAC
CCGCCCCCCGCGCAACTAGATTGCAAGAAAAAACTACTTAGACTCGTACTGTTGTATGTATCCAGCGGCG
GCGGCGCGCAACGAAGCTATGTCCAAGCGCAAAATCAAAGAAGAGATGCTCCAGGTCATCGCGCCGGAGA
TCTATGGCCCCCCGAAGAAGGAAGAGCAGGATTACAAGCCCCGAAAGCTAAAGCGGGTCAAAAAGAAAAA
GAAAGATGATGATGATGAACTTGACGACGAGGTGGAACTGCTGCACGCTACCGCGCCCAGGCGACGGGTA
CAGTGGAAAGGTCGACGCGTAAAACGTGTTTTGCGACCCGGCACCACCGTAGTCTTTACGCCCGGTGAGC
GCTCCACCCGCACCTACAAGCGCGTGTATGATGAGGTGTACGGCGACGAGGACCTGCTTGAGCAGGCCAA
CGAGCGCCTCGGGGAGTTTGCCTACGGAAAGCGGCATAAGGACATGCTGGCGTTGCCGCTGGACGAGGGC
AACCCAACACCTAGCCTAAAGCCCGTAACACTGCAGCAGGTGCTGCCCGCGCTTGCACCGTCCGAAGAAA
AGCGCGGCCTAAAGCGCGAGTCTGGTGACTTGGCACCCACCGTGCAGCTGATGGTACCCAAGCGCCAGCG
ACTGGAAGATGTCTTGGAAAAAATGACCGTGGAACCTGGGCTGGAGCCCGAGGTCCGCGTGCGGCCAATC
AAGCAGGTGGCGCCGGGACTGGGCGTGCAGACCGTGGACGTTCAGATACCCACTACCAGTAGCACCAGTA
TTGCCACCGCCACAGAGGGCATGGAGACACAAACGTCCCCGGTTGCCTCAGCGGTGGCGGATGCCGCGGT
GCAGGCGGTCGCTGCGGCCGCGTCCAAGACCTCTACGGAGGTGCAAACGGACCCGTGGATGTTTCGCGTT
TCAGCCCCCCGGCGCCCGCGCCGTTCGAGGAAGTACGGCGCCGCCAGCGCGCTACTGCCCGAATATGCCC
TACATCCTTCCATTGCGCCTACCCCCGGCTATCGTGGCTACACCTACCGCCCCAGAAGACGAGCAACTAC
CCGACGCCGAACCACCACTGGAACCCGCCGCCGCCGTCGCCGTCGCCAGCCCGTGCTGGCCCCGATTTCC
GTGCGCAGGGTGGCTCGCGAAGGAGGCAGGACCCTGGTGCTGCCAACAGCGCGCTACCACCCCAGCATCG
TTTAAAAGCCGGTCTTTGTGGTTCTTGCAGATATGGCCCTCACCTGCCGCCTCCGTTTCCCGGTGCCGGG
ATTCCGAGGAAGAATGCACCGTAGGAGGGGCATGGCCGGCCACGGCCTGACGGGCGGCATGCGTCGTGCG
CACCACCGGCGGCGGCGCGCGTCGCACCGTCGCATGCGCGGCGGTATCCTGCCCCTCCTTATTCCACTGA
TCGCCGCGGCGATTGGCGCCGTGCCCGGAATTGCATCCGTGGCCTTGCAGGCGCAGAGACACTGATTAAA
AACAAGTTGCATGTGGAAAAATCAAAATAAAAAGTCTGGACTCTCACGCTCGCTTGGTCCTGTAACTATT
TTGTAGAATGGAAGACATCAACTTTGCGTCTCTGGCCCCGCGACACGGCTCGCGCCCGTTCATGGGAAAC
TGGCAAGATATCGGCACCAGCAATATGAGCGGTGGCGCCTTCAGCTGGGGCTCGCTGTGGAGCGGCATTA
AAAATTTCGGTTCCACCGTTAAGAACTATGGCAGCAAGGCCTGGAACAGCAGCACAGGCCAGATGCTGAG
GGATAAGTTGAAAGAGCAAAATTTCCAACAAAAGGTGGTAGATGGCCTGGCCTCTGGCATTAGCGGGGTG
GTGGACCTGGCCAACCAGGCAGTGCAAAATAAGATTAACAGTAAGCTTGATCCCCGCCCTCCCGTAGAGG
AGCCTCCACCGGCCGTGGAGACAGTGTCTCCAGAGGGGCGTGGCGAAAAGCGTCCGCGCCCCGACAGGGA
AGAAACTCTGGTGACGCAAATAGACGAGCCTCCCTCGTACGAGGAGGCACTAAAGCAAGGCCTGCCCACC
ACCCGTCCCATCGCGCCCATGGCTACCGGAGTGCTGGGCCAGCACACACCCGTAACGCTGGACCTGCCTC
CCCCCGCCGACACCCAGCAGAAACCTGTGCTGCCAGGCCCGACCGCCGTTGTTGTAACCCGTCCTAGCCG
CGCGTCCCTGCGCCGCGCCGCCAGCGGTCCGCGATCGTTGCGGCCCGTAGCCAGTGGCAACTGGCAAAGC
ACACTGAACAGCATCGTGGGTCTGGGGGTGCAATCCCTGAAGCGCCGACGATGCTTCTGATAGCTAACGT
GTCGTATGTGTGTCATGTATGCGTCCATGTCGCCGCCAGAGGAGCTGCTGAGCCGCCGCGCGCCCGCTTT
CCAAGATGGCTACCCCTTCGATGATGCCGCAGTGGTCTTACATGCACATCTCGGGCCAGGACGCCTCGGA
GTACCTGAGCCCCGGGCTGGTGCAGTTTGCCCGCGCCACCGAGACGTACTTCAGCCTGAATAACAAGTTT
AGAAACCCCACGGTGGCGCCTACGCACGACGTGACCACAGACCGGTCCCAGCGTTTGACGCTGCGGTTCA
TCCCTGTGGACCGTGAGGATACTGCGTACTCGTACAAGGCGCGGTTCACCCTAGCTGTGGGTGATAACCG
TGTGCTGGACATGGCTTCCACGTACTTTGACATCCGCGGCGTGCTGGACAGGGGCCCTACTTTTAAGCCC
TACTCTGGCACTGCCTACAACGCCCTGGCTCCCAAGGGTGCCCCAAATCCTTGCGAATGGGATGAAGCTG
CTACTGCTCTTGAAATAAACCTAGAAGAAGAGGACGATGACAACGAAGACGAAGTAGACGAGCAAGCTGA
GCAGCAAAAAACTCACGTATTTGGGCAGGCGCCTTATTCTGGTATAAATATTACAAAGGAGGGTATTCAA
ATAGGTGTCGAAGGTCAAACACCTAAATATGCCGATAAAACATTTCAACCTGAACCTCAAATAGGAGAAT
CTCAGTGGTACGAAACAGAAATTAATCATGCAGCTGGGAGAGTCCTAAAAAAGACTACCCCAATGAAACC
ATGTTACGGTTCATATGCAAAACCCACAAATGAAAATGGAGGGCAAGGCATTCTTGTAAAGCAACAAAAT
GGAAAGCTAGAAAGTCAAGTGGAAATGCAATTTTTCTCAACTACTGAGGCAGCCGCAGGCAATGGTGATA
ACTTGACTCCTAAAGTGGTATTGTACAGTGAAGATGTAGATATAGAAACCCCAGACACTCATATTTCTTA
CATGCCCACTATTAAGGAAGGTAACTCACGAGAACTAATGGGCCAACAATCTATGCCCAACAGGCCTAAT
TACATTGCTTTTAGGGACAATTTTATTGGTCTAATGTATTACAACAGCACGGGTAATATGGGTGTTCTGG
CGGGCCAAGCATCGCAGTTGAATGCTGTTGTAGATTTGCAAGACAGAAACACAGAGCTTTCATACCAGCT
TTTGCTTGATTCCATTGGTGATAGAACCAGGTACTTTTCTATGTGGAATCAGGCTGTTGACAGCTATGAT
CCAGATGTTAGAATTATTGAAAATCATGGAACTGAAGATGAACTTCCAAATTACTGCTTTCCACTGGGAG
GTGTGATTAATACAGAGACTCTTACCAAGGTAAAACCTAAAACAGGTCAGGAAAATGGATGGGAAAAAGA
TGCTACAGAATTTTCAGATAAAAATGAAATAAGAGTTGGAAATAATTTTGCCATGGAAATCAATCTAAAT
GCCAACCTGTGGAGAAATTTCCTGTACTCCAACATAGCGCTGTATTTGCCCGACAAGCTAAAGTACAGTC
CTTCCAACGTAAAAATTTCTGATAACCCAAACACCTACGACTACATGAACAAGCGAGTGGTGGCTCCCGG
GCTAGTGGACTGCTACATTAACCTTGGAGCACGCTGGTCCCTTGACTATATGGACAACGTCAACCCATTT
AACCACCACCGCAATGCTGGCCTGCGCTACCGCTCAATGTTGCTGGGCAATGGTCGCTATGTGCCCTTCC
ACATCCAGGTGCCTCAGAAGTTCTTTGCCATTAAAAACCTCCTTCTCCTGCCGGGCTCATACACCTACGA
GTGGAACTTCAGGAAGGATGTTAACATGGTTCTGCAGAGCTCCCTAGGAAATGACCTAAGGGTTGACGGA
GCCAGCATTAAGTTTGATAGCATTTGCCTTTACGCCACCTTCTTCCCCATGGCCCACAACACCGCCTCCA
CGCTTGAGGCCATGCTTAGAAACGACACCAACGACCAGTCCTTTAACGACTATCTC
[453 nt withheld, positions 20707-21159]
CAGCCCATGAGCCGTCAGGTGGTGGATGATACTAAATACAAGGACTACCAACAGGTGGGCATCCTACACC
AACACAACAACTCTGGATTTGTTGGCTACCTTGCCCCCACCATGCGCGAAGGACAGGCCTACCCTGCTAA
CTTCCCCTATCCGCTTATAGGCAAGACCGCAGTTGACAGCATTACCCAGAAAAAGTTTCTTTGCGATCGC
ACCCTTTGGCGCATCCCATTCTCCAGTAACTTTATGTCCATGGGCGCACTCACAGACCTGGGCCAAAACC
TTCTCTACGCCAACTCCGCCCACGCGCTAGACATGACTTTTGAGGTGGATCCCATGGACGAGCCCACCCT
TCTTTATGTTTTGTTTGAAGTCTTTGACGTGGTCCGTGTGCACCAGCCGCACCGCGGCGTCATCGAAACC
GTGTACCTGCGCACGCCCTTCTCGGCCGGCAACGCCACAACATAAAGAAGCAAGCAACATCAACAACAGC
TGCCGCCAAATAATGTACTAGAGACACTTTCAATAAAGGCAAATGCTTTTATTTGTACACTCTCGGGTGA
TTATTTACCCCCACCCTTGCCGTCTGCGCCGTTTAAAAATCAAAGGGGTTCTGCCGCGCATCGCTATGCG
CCACTGGCAGGGACACGTTGCGATACTGGTGTTTAGTGCTCCACTTAAACTCAGGCACAACCATCCGCGG
CAGCTCGGTGAAGTTTTCACTCCACAGGCTGCGCACCATCACCAACGCGTTTAGCAGGTCGGGCGCCGAT
ATCTTGAAGTCGCAGTTGGGGCCTCCGCCCTGCGCGCGCGAGTTGCGATACACAGGGTTGCAGCACTGGA
ACACTATCAGCGCCGGGTGGTGCACGCTGGCCAGCACGCTCTTGTCGGAGATCAGATCCGCGTCCAGGTC
CTCCGCGTTGCTCAGGGCGAACGGAGTCAACTTTGGTAGCTGCCTTCCCAAAAAGGGCGCGTGCCCAGGC
TTTGAGTTGCACTCGCACCGTAGTGGCATCAAAAGGTGACCGTGCCCGGTCTGGGCGTTAGGATACAGCG
CCTGCATAAAAGCCTTGATCTGCTTAAAAGCCACCTGAGCCTTTGCGCCTTCAGAGAAGAACATGCCGCA
AGACTTGCCGGAAAACTGATTGGCCGGACAGGCCGCGTCGTGCACGCAGCACCTTGCGTCGGTGTTGGAG
ATCTGCACCACATTTCGGCCCCACCGGTTCTTCACGATCTTGGCCTTGCTAGACTGCTCCTTCAGCGCGC
GCTGCCCGTTTTCGCTCGTCACATCCATTTCAATCACGTGCTCCTTATTTATCATAATGCTTCCGTGTAG
ACACTTAAGCTCGCCTTCGATCTCAGCGCAGCGGTGCAGCCACAACGCGCAGCCCGTGGGCTCGTGATGC
TTGTAGGTCACCTCTGCAAACGACTGCAGGTACGCCTGCAGGAATCGCCCCATCATCGTCACAAAGGTCT
TGTTGCTGGTGAAGGTCAGCTGCAACCCGCGGTGCTCCTCGTTCAGCCAGGTCTTGCATACGGCCGCCAG
AGCTTCCACTTGGTCAGGCAGTAGTTTGAAGTTCGCCTTTAGATCGTTATCCACGTGGTACTTGTCCATC
AGCGCGCGCGCAGCCTCCATGCCCTTCTCCCACGCAGACACGATCGGCACACTCAGCGGGTTCATCACCG
TAATTTCACTTTCCGCTTCGCTGGGCTCTTCCTCTTCCTCTTGCGTCCGCATACCACGCGCCACTGGGTC
GTCTTCATTCAGCCGCCGCACTGTGCGCTTACCTCCTTTGCCATGCTTGATTAGCACCGGTGGGTTGCTG
AAACCCACCATTTGTAGCGCCACATCTTCTCTTTCTTCCTCGCTGTCCACGATTACCTCTGGTGATGGCG
GGCGCTCGGGCTTGGGAGAAGGGCGCTTCTTTTTCTTCTTGGGCGCAATGGCCAAATCCGCCGCCGAGGT
CGATGGCCGCGGGCTGGGTGTGCGCGGCACCAGCGCGTCTTGTGATGAGTCTTCCTCGTCCTCGGACTCG
ATACGCCGCCTCATCCGCTTTTTTGGGGGCGCCCGGGGAGGCGGCGGCGACGGGGACGGGGACGACACGT
CCTCCATGGTTGGGGGACGTCGCGCCGCACCGCGTCCGCGCTCGGGGGTGGTTTCGCGCTGCTCCTCTTC
CCGACTGGCCATTTCCTTCTCCTATAGGCAGAAAAAGATCATGGAGTCAGTCGAGAAGAAGGACAGCCTA
ACCGCCCCCTCTGAGTTCGCCACCACCGCCTCCACCGATGCCGCCAACGCGCCTACCACCTTCCCCGTCG
AGGCACCCCCGCTTGAGGAGGAGGAAGTGATTATCGAGCAGGACCCAGGTTTTGTAAGCGAAGACGACGA
GGACCGCTCAGTACCAACAGAGGATAAAAAGCAAGACCAGGACAACGCAGAGGCAAACGAGGAACAAGTC
GGGCGGGGGGACGAAAGGCATGGCGACTACCTAGATGTGGGAGACGACGTGCTGTTGAAGCATCTGCAGC
GCCAGTGCGCCATTATCTGCGACGCGTTGCAAGAGCGCAGCGATGTGCCCCTCGCCATAGCGGATGTCAG
CCTTGCCTACGAACGCCACCTATTCTCACCGCGCGTACCCCCCAAACGCCAAGAAAACGGCACATGCGAG
CCCAACCCGCGCCTCAACTTCTACCCCGTATTTGCCGTGCCAGAGGTGCTTGCCACCTATCACATCTTTT
TCCAAAACTGCAAGATACCCCTATCCTGCCGTGCCAACCGCAGCCGAGCGGACAAGCAGCTGGCCTTGCG
GCAGGGCGCTGTCATACCTGATATCGCCTCGCTCAACGAAGTGCCAAAAATCTTTGAGGGTCTTGGACGC
GACGAGAAGCGCGCGGCAAACGCTCTGCAACAGGAAAACAGCGAAAATGAAAGTCACTCTGGAGTGTTGG
TGGAACTCGAGGGTGACAACGCGCGCCTAGCCGTACTAAAACGCAGCATCGAGGTCACCCACTTTGCCTA
CCCGGCACTTAACCTACCCCCCAAGGTCATGAGCACAGTCATGAGTGAGCTGATCGTGCGCCGTGCGCAG
CCCCTGGAGAGGGATGCAAATTTGCAAGAACAAACAGAGGAGGGCCTACCCGCAGTTGGCGACGAGCAGC
TAGCGCGCTGGCTTCAAACGCGCGAGCCTGCCGACTTGGAGGAGCGACGCAAACTAATGATGGCCGCAGT
GCTCGTTACCGTGGAGCTTGAGTGCATGCAGCGGTTCTTTGCTGACCCGGAGATGCAGCGCAAGCTAGAG
GAAACATTGCACTACACCTTTCGACAGGGCTACGTACGCCAGGCCTGCAAGATCTCCAACGTGGAGCTCT
GCAACCTGGTCTCCTACCTTGGAATTTTGCACGAAAACCGCCTTGGGCAAAACGTGCTTCATTCCACGCT
CAAGGGCGAGGCGCGCCGCGACTACGTCCGCGACTGCGTTTACTTATTTCTATGCTACACCTGGCAGACG
GCCATGGGCGTTTGGCAGCAGTGCTTGGAGGAGTGCAACCTCAAGGAGCTGCAGAAACTGCTAAAGCAAA
ACTTGAAGGACCTATGGACGGCCTTCAACGAGCGCTCCGTGGCCGCGCACCTGGCGGACATCATTTTCCC
CGAACGCCTGCTTAAAACCCTGCAACAGGGTCTGCCAGACTTCACCAGTCAAAGCATGTTGCAGAACTTT
AGGAACTTTATCCTAGAGCGCTCAGGAATCTTGCCCGCCACCTGCTGTGCACTTCCTAGCGACTTTGTGC
CCATTAAGTACCGCGAATGCCCTCCGCCGCTTTGGGGCCACTGCTACCTTCTGCAGCTAGCCAACTACCT
TGCCTACCACTCTGACATAATGGAAGACGTGAGCGGTGACGGTCTACTGGAGTGTCACTGTCGCTGCAAC
CTATGCACCCCGCACCGCTCCCTGGTTTGCAATTCGCAGCTGCTTAACGAAAGTCAAATTATCGGTACCT
TTGAGCTGCAGGGTCCCTCGCCTGACGAAAAGTCCGCGGCTCCGGGGTTGAAACTCACTCCGGGGCTGTG
GACGTCGGCTTACCTTCGCAAATTTGTACCTGAGGACTACCACGCCCACGAGATTAGGTTCTACGAAGAC
CAATCCCGCCCGCCTAATGCGGAGCTTACCGCCTGCGTCATTACCCAGGGCCACATTCTTGGCCAATTGC
AAGCCATCAACAAAGCCCGCCAAGAGTTTCTGCTACGAAAGGGACGGGGGGTTTACTTGGACCCCCAGTC
CGGCGAGGAGCTCAACCCAATCCCCCCGCCGCCGCAGCCCTATCAGCAGCAGCCGCGGGCCCTTGCTTCC
CAGGATGGCACCCAAAAAGAAGCTGCAGCTGCCGCCGCCACCCACGGACGAGGAGGAATACTGGGACAGT
CAGGCAGAGGAGGTTTTGGACGAGGAGGAGGAGGACATGATGGAAGACTGGGAGAGCCTAGACGAGGAAG
CTTCCGAGGTCGAAGAGGTGTCAGACGAAACACCGTCACCCTCGGTCGCATTCCCCTCGCCGGCGCCCCA
GAAATCGGCAACCGGTTCCAGCATGGCTACAACCTCCGCTCCTCAGGCGCCGCCGGCACTGCCCGTTCGC
CGACCCAACCGTAGATGGGACACCACTGGAACCAGGGCCGGTAAGTCCAAGCAGCCGCCGCCGTTAGCCC
AAGAGCAACAACAGCGCCAAGGCTACCGCTCATGGCGCGGGCACAAGAACGCCATAGTTGCTTGCTTGCA
AGACTGTGGGGGCAACATCTCCTTCGCCCGCCGCTTTCTTCTCTACCATCACGGCGTGGCCTTCCCCCGT
AACATCCTGCATTACTACCGTCATCTCTACAGCCCATACTGCACCGGCGGCAGCGGCAGCAACAGCAGCG
GCCACACAGAAGCAAAGGCGACCGGATAGCAAGACTCTGACAAAGCCCAAGAAATCCACAGCGGCGGCAG
CAGCAGGAGGAGGAGCGCTGCGTCTGGCGCCCAACGAACCCGTATCGACCCGCGAGCTTAGAAACAGGAT
TTTTCCCACTCTGTATGCTATATTTCAACAGAGCAGGGGCCAAGAACAAGAGCTGAAAATAAAAAACAGG
TCTCTGCGATCCCTCACCCGCAGCTGCCTGTATCACAAAAGCGAAGATCAGCTTCGGCGCACGCTGGAAG
ACGCGGAGGCTCTCTTCAGTAAATACTGCGCGCTGACTCTTAAGGACTAGTTTCGCGCCCTTTCTCAAAT
TTAAGCGCGAAAACTACGTCATCTCCAGCGGCCACACCCGGCGCCAGCACCTGTTGTCAGCGCCATTATG
AGCAAGGAAATTCCCACGCCCTACATGTGGAGTTACCAGCCACAAATGGGACTTGCGGCTGGAGCTGCCC
AAGACTACTCAACCCGAATAAACTACATGAGCGCGGGACCCCACATGATATCCCGGGTCAACGGAATACG
CGCCCACCGAAACCGAATTCTCCTGGAACAGGCGGCTATTACCACCACACCTCGTAATAACCTTAATCCC
CGTAGTTGGCCCGCTGCCCTGGTGTACCAGGAAAGTCCCGCTCCCACCACTGTGGTACTTCCCAGAGACG
CCCAGGCCGAAGTTCAGATGACTAACTCAGGGGCGCAGCTTGCGGGCGGCTTTCGTCACAGGGTGCGGTC
GCCCGGGCAGGGTATAACTCACCTGACAATCAGAGGGCGAGGTATTCAGCTCAACGACGAGTCGGTGAGC
TCCTCGCTTGGTCTCCGTCCGGACGGGACATTTCAGATCGGCGGCGCCGGCCGCTCTTCATTCACGCCTC
GTCAGGCAATCCTAACTCTGCAGACCTCGTCCTCTGAGCCGCGCTCTGGAGGCATTGGAACTCTGCAATT
TATTGAGGAGTTTGTGCCATCGGTCTACTTTAACCCCTTCTCGGGACCTCCCGGCCACTATCCGGATCAA
TTTATTCCTAACTTTGACGCGGTAAAGGACTCGGCGGACGGCTACGACTGAATGTTAAGTGGAGAGGCAG
AGCAACTGCGCCTGAAACACCTGGTCCACTGTCGCCGCCACAAGTGCTTTGCCCGCGACTCCGGTGAGTT
TTGCTACTTTGAATTGCCCGAGGATCATATCGAGGGCCCGGCGCACGGCGTCCGGCTTACCGCCCAGGGA
GAGCTTGCCCGTAGCCTGATTCGGGAGTTTACCCAGCGCCCCCTGCTAGTTGAGCGGGACAGGGGACCCT
GTGTTCTCACTGTGATTTGCAACTGTCCTAACCCTGGATTACATCAAGATCTTTGTTGCCATCTCTGTGC
TGAGTATAATAAATACAGAAATTAAAATATACTGGGGCTCCTATCGCCATCCTGTAAACGCCACCGTCTT
CACCCGCCCAAGCAAACCAAGGCGAACCTTACCTGGTACTTTTAACATCTCTCCCTCTGTGATTTACAAC
AGTTTCAACCCAGACGGAGTGAGTCTACGAGAGAACCTCTCCGAGCTCAGCTACTCCATCAGAAAAAACA
CCACCCTCCTTACCTGCCGGGAACGTACGAGTGCGTCACCGGCCGCTGCACCACACCTACCGCCTGACCG
TAAACCAGACTTTTTCCGGACAGACCTCAATAACTCTGTTTACCAGAACAGGAGGTGAGCTTAGAAAACC
CTTAGGGTATTAGGCCAAAGGCGCAGCTACTGTGGGGTTTATGAACAATTCAAGCAACTCTACGGGCTAT
TCTAATTCAGGTTTCTCTAGAAATGGACGGAATTATTACAGAGCAGCGCCTGCTAGAAAGACGCAGGGCA
GCGGCCGAGCAACAGCGCATGAATCAAGAGCTCCAAGACATGGTTAACTTGCACCAGTGCAAAAGGGGTA
TCTTTTGTCTGGTAAAGCAGGCCAAAGTCACCTACGACAGTAATACCACCGGACACCGCCTTAGCTACAA
GTTGCCAACCAAGCGTCAGAAATTGGTGGTCATGGTGGGAGAAAAGCCCATTACCATAACTCAGCACTCG
GTAGAAACCGAAGGCTGCATTCACTCACCTTGTCAAGGACCTGAGGATCTCTGCACCCTTATTAAGACCC
TGTGCGGTCTCAAAGATCTTATTCCCTTTAACTAATAAAAAAAAATAATAAAGCATCACTTACTTAAAAT
CAGTTAGCAAATTTCTGTCCAGTTTATTCAGCAGCACCTCCTTGCCCTCCTCCCAGCTCTGGTATTGCAG
CTTCCTCCTGGCTGCAAACTTTCTCCACAATCTAAATGGAATGTCAGTTTCCTCCTGTTCCTGTCCATCC
GCACCCACTATCTTCATGTTGTTGCAGATGAAGCGCGCAAGACCGTCTGAAGATACCTTCAACCCCGTGT
ATCCATATGACACGGAAACCGGTCCTCCAACTGTGCCTTTTCTTACTCCTCCCTTTGTATCCCCCAATGG
GTTTCAAGAGAGTCCCCCTGGGGTACTCTCTTTGCGCCTATCCGAACCTCTAGTTACCTCCAATGGCATG
CTTGCGCTCAAAATGGGCAACGGCCTCTCTCTGGACGAGGCCGGCAACCTTACCTCCCAAAATGTAACCA
CTGTGAGCCCACCTCTCAAAAAAACCAAGTCAAACATAAACCTGGAAATATCTGCACCCCTCACAGTTAC
CTCAGAAGCCCTAACTGTGGCTGCCGCCGCACCTCTAATGGTCGCGGGCAACACACTCACCATGCAATCA
CAGGCCCCGCTAACCGTGCACGACTCCAAACTTAGCATTGCCACCCAAGGACCCCTCACAGTGTCAGAAG
GAAAGCTAGCCCTGCAAACATCAGGCCCCCTCACCACCACCGATAGCAGTACCCTTACTATCACTGCCTC
ACCCCCTCTAACTACTGCCACTGGTAGCTTGGGCATTGACTTGAAAGAGCCCATTTATACACAAAATGGA
AAACTAGGACTAAAGTACGGGGCTCCTTTGCATGTAACAGACGACCTAAACACTTTGACCGTAGCAACTG
GTCCAGGTGTGACTATTAATAATACTTCCTTGCAAACTAAAGTTACTGGAGCCTTGGGTTTTGATTCACA
AGGCAATATGCAACTTAATGTAGCAGGAGGACTAAGGATTGATTCTCAAAACAGACGCCTTATACTTGAT
GTTAGTTATCCGTTTGATGCTCAAAACCAACTAAATCTAAGACTAGGACAGGGCCCTCTTTTTATAAACT
CAGCCCACAACTTGGATATTAACTACAACAAAGGCCTTTACTTGTTTACAGCTTCAAACAATTCCAAAAA
GCTTGAGGTTAACCTAAGCACTGCCAAGGGGTTGATGTTTGACGCTACAGCCATAGCCATTAATGCAGGA
GATGGGCTTGAATTTGGTTCACCTAATGCACCAAACACAAATCCCCTCAAAACAAAAATTGGCCATGGCC
TAGAATTTGATTCAAACAAGGCTATGGTTCCTAAACTAGGAACTGGCCTTAGTTTTGACAGCACAGGTGC
CATTACAGTAGGAAACAAAAATAATGATAAGCTAACTTTGTGGACCACACCAGCTCCATCTCCTAACTGT
AGACTAAATGCAGAGAAAGATGCTAAACTCACTTTGGTCTTAACAAAATGTGGCAGTCAAATACTTGCTA
CAGTTTCAGTTTTGGCTGTTAAAGGCAGTTTGGCTCCAATATCTGGAACAGTTCAAAGTGCTCATCTTAT
TATAAGATTTGACGAAAATGGAGTGCTACTAAACAATTCCTTCCTGGACCCAGAATATTGGAACTTTAGA
AATGGAGATCTTACTGAAGGCACAGCCTATACAAACGCTGTTGGATTTATGCCTAACCTATCAGCTTATC
CAAAATCTCACGGTAAAACTGCCAAAAGTAACATTGTCAGTCAAGTTTACTTAAACGGAGACAAAACTAA
ACCTGTAACACTAACCATTACACTAAACGGTACACAGGAAACAGGAGACACAACTCCAAGTGCATACTCT
ATGTCATTTTCATGGGACTGGTCTGGCCACAACTACATTAATGAAATATTTGCCACATCCTCTTACACTT
TTTCATACATTGCCCAAGAATAAAGAATCGTTTGTGTTATGTTTCAACGTGTTTATTTTTCAATTGCAGA
AAATTTCGAATCATTTTTCATTCAGTAGTATAGCCCCACCACCACATAGCTTATACAGATCACCGTACCT
TAATCAAACTCACAGAACCCTAGTATTCAACCTGCCACCTCCCTCCCAACACACAGAGTACACAGTCCTT
TCTCCCCGGCTGGCCTTAAAAAGCATCATATCATGGGTAACAGACATATTCTTAGGTGTTATATTCCACA
CGGTTTCCTGTCGAGCCAAACGCTCATCAGTGATATTAATAAACTCCCCGGGCAGCTCACTTAAGTTCAT
GTCGCTGTCCAGCTGCTGAGCCACAGGCTGCTGTCCAACTTGCGGTTGCTTAACGGGCGGCGAAGGAGAA
GTCCACGCCTACATGGGGGTAGAGTCATAATCGTGCATCAGGATAGGGCGGTGGTGCTGCAGCAGCGCGC
GAATAAACTGCTGCCGCCGCCGCTCCGTCCTGCAGGAATACAACATGGCAGTGGTCTCCTCAGCGATGAT
TCGCACCGCCCGCAGCATAAGGCGCCTTGTCCTCCGGGCACAGCAGCGCACCCTGATCTCACTTAAATCA
GCACAGTAACTGCAGCACAGCACCACAATATTGTTCAAAATCCCACAGTGCAAGGCGCTGTATCCAAAGC
TCATGGCGGGGACCACAGAACCCACGTGGCCATCATACCACAAGCGCAGGTAGATTAAGTGGCGACCCCT
CATAAACACGCTGGACATAAACATTACCTCTTTTGGCATGTTGTAATTCACCACCTCCCGGTACCATATA
AACCTCTGATTAAACATGGCGCCATCCACCACCATCCTAAACCAGCTGGCCAAAACCTGCCCGCCGGCTA
TACACTGCAGGGAACCGGGACTGGAACAATGACAGTGGAGAGCCCAGGACTCGTAACCATGGATCATCAT
GCTCGTCATGATATCAATGTTGGCACAACACAGGCACACGTGCATACACTTCCTCAGGATTACAAGCTCC
TCCCGCGTTAGAACCATATCCCAGGGAACAACCCATTCCTGAATCAGCGTAAATCCCACACTGCAGGGAA
GACCTCGCACGTAACTCACGTTGTGCATTGTCAAAGTGTTACATTCGGGCAGCAGCGGATGATCCTCCAG
TATGGTAGCGCGGGTTTCTGTCTCAAAAGGAGGTAGACGATCCCTACTGTACGGAGTGCGCCGAGACAAC
CGAGATCGTGTTGGTCGTAGTGTCATGCCAAATGGAACGCCGGACGTAGTCATATTTCCTGAAGCAAAAC
CAGGTGCGGGCGTGACAAACAGATCTGCGTCTCCGGTCTCGCCGCTTAGATCGCTCTGTGTAGTAGTTGT
AGTATATCCACTCTCTCAAAGCATCCAGGCGCCCCCTGGCTTCGGGTTCTATGTAAACTCCTTCATGCGC
CGCTGCCCTGATAACATCCACCACCGCAGAATAAGCCACACCCAGCCAACCTACACATTCGTTCTGCGAG
TCACACACGGGAGGAGCGGGAAGAGCTGGAAGAACCATGTTTTTTTTTTTATTCCAAAAGATTATCCAAA
ACCTCAAAATGAAGATCTATTAAGTGAACGCGCTCCCCTCCGGTGGCGTGGTCAAACTCTACAGCCAAAG
AACAGATAATGGCATTTGTAAGATGTTGCACAATGGCTTCCAAAAGGCAAACGGCCCTCACGTCCAAGTG
GACGTAAAGGCTAAACCCTTCAGGGTGAATCTCCTCTATAAACATTCCAGCACCTTCAACCATGCCCAAA
TAATTCTCATCTCGCCACCTTCTCAATATATCTCTAAGCAAATCCCGAATATTAAGTCCGGCCATTGTAA
AAATCTGCTCCAGAGCGCCCTCCACCTTCAGCCTCAAGCAGCGAATCATGATTGCAAAAATTCAGGTTCC
TCACAGACCTGTATAAGATTCAAAAGCGGAACATTAACAAAAATACCGCGATCCCGTAGGTCCCTTCGCA
GGGCCAGCTGAACATAATCGTGCAGGTCTGCACGGACCAGCGCGGCCACTTCCCCGCCAGGAACCATGAC
AAAAGAACCCACACTGATTATGACACGCATACTCGGAGCTATGCTAACCAGCGTAGCCCCGATGTAAGCT
TGTTGCATGGGCGGCGATATAAAATGCAAGGTGCTGCTCAAAAAATCAGGCAAAGCCTCGCGCAAAAAAG
AAAGCACATCGTAGTCATGCTCATGCAGATAAAGGCAGGTAAGCTCCGGAACCACCACAGAAAAAGACAC
CATTTTTCTCTCAAACATGTCTGCGGGTTTCTGCATAAACACAAAATAAAATAACAAAAAAACATTTAAA
CATTAGAAGCCTGTCTTACAACAGGAAAAACAACCCTTATAAGCATAAGACGGACTACGGCCATGCCGGC
GTGACCGTAAAAAAACTGGTCACCGTGATTAAAAAGCACCACCGACAGCTCCTCGGTCATGTCCGGAGTC
ATAATGTAAGACTCGGTAAACACATCAGGTTGATTCACATCGGTCAGTGCTAAAAAGCGACCGAAATAGC
CCGGGGGAATACATACCCGCAGGCGTAGAGACAACATTACAGCCCCCATAGGAGGTATAACAAAATTAAT
AGGAGAGAAAAACACATAAACACCTGAAAAACCCTCCTGCCTAGGCAAAATAGCACCCTCCCGCTCCAGA
ACAACATACAGCGCTTCCACAGCGGCAGCCATAACAGTCAGCCTTACCAGTAAAAAAGAAAACCTATTAA
AAAAACACCACTCGACACGGCACCAGCTCAATCAGTCACAGTGTAAAAAAGGGCCAAGTGCAGAGCGAGT
ATATATAGGACTAAAAAATGACGTAACGGTTAAAGTCCACAAAAAACACCCAGAAAACCGCACGCGAACC
TACGCCCAGAAACGAAAGCCAAAAAACCCACAACTTCCTCAAATCGTCACTTCCGTTTTCCCACGTTACT
TCTGTGGAATGTGTGTCAGTTAGGGTGTGGAAAGTCCCCAGGCTCCCCAGCAGGCAGAAGTATGCAAAGC
ATGCATCTCAATTAGTCAGCAACCAGGTGTGGAAAGTCCCCAGGCTCCCCAGCAGGCAGAAGTATGCAAA
GCATGCATCTCAATTAGTCAGCAACCATAGTCCCGCCCCTAACTCCGCCCATCCCGCCCCTAACTCCGCC
CAGTTCCGCCCATTCTCCGCCCCATGGCTGACTAATTTTTTTTATTTATGCAGAGGCCGAGGCCGCCTCT
GCCTCTGAGCTATTCCAGAAGTAGTGAGGAGGCTTTTTTGGAGGCCTAGGCTTTTGCAAACCTCCGCGGG
GATCCGCACCATGGTGAGCAAGGGCGAGGAGGATAACATGGCCATCATCAAGGAGTTCATGCGCTTCAAG
GTGCACATGGAGGGCTCCGTGAACGGCCACGAGTTCGAGATCGAGGGCGAGGGCGAGGGCCGCCCCTACG
AGGGCACCCAGACCGCCAAGCTGAAGGTGACCAAGGGTGGCCCCCTGCCCTTCGCCTGGGACATCCTGTC
CCCTCAGTTCATGTACGGCTCCAAGGCCTACGTGAAGCACCCCGCCGACATCCCCGACTACTTGAAGCTG
TCCTTCCCCGAGGGCTTCAAGTGGGAGCGCGTGATGAACTTCGAGGACGGCGGCGTGGTGACCGTGACCC
AGGACTCCTCCCTGCAGGACGGCGAGTTCATCTACAAGGTGAAGCTGCGCGGCACCAACTTCCCCTCCGA
CGGCCCCGTAATGCAGAAGAAGACCATGGGCTGGGAGGCCTCCTCCGAGCGGATGTACCCCGAGGACGGC
GCCCTGAAGGGCGAGATCAAGCAGAGGCTGAAGCTGAAGGACGGCGGCCACTACGACGCTGAGGTCAAGA
CCACCTACAAGGCCAAGAAGCCCGTGCAGCTGCCCGGCGCCTACAACGTCAACATCAAGTTGGACATCAC
CTCCCACAACGAGGACTACACCATCGTGGAACAGTACGAACGCGCCGAGGGCCGCCACTCCACCGGCGGC
ATGGACGAGCTGTACAAGTAGTTCGAAATGACCGACCAAGCGACGCCCAACCTGCCATCACGAGATTTCG
ATTCCACCGCCGCCTTCTATGAAAGGTTGGGCTTCGGAATCGTTTTCCGGGACGCCGGCTGGATGATCCT
CCAGCGCGGGGATCTCATGCTGGAGTTCTTCGCCCACCCCAACTTGTTTATTGCAGCTTATAATGGTTAC
AAATAAAGCAATAGCATCACAAATTTCACAAATAAAGCATTTTTTTCACTGCATTCTAGTTGTGGTTTGT
CCAAACTCATCAATGTATCTTATCATGTCTGTATACCGTCGACCTCTAGCTAGAGGTCACTTCCCATTTT
AAGAAAACTACAATTCCCAACACATACAAGTTACTCCGCCCTAAAACCTACGTCACCCGCCCCGTTCCCA
CGCCCCGCGCCACGTCACAAACTCCACCCCCTCATTATCATATTGGCTTCAATCCAAAATAAGGTATATT
ATTGATGATGTTAATTAATTTAAATCCGCATGCGATATCGAGCTCTCCCGGGAATTCGGATCTGCGACGC
GAGGCTGGATGGCCTTCCCCATTATGATTCTTCTCGCTTCCGGCGGCATCGGGATGCCCGCGTTGCAGGC
CATGCTGTCCAGGCAGGTAGATGACGACCATCAGGGACAGCTTCAAGGCCAGCAAAAGGCCAGGAACCGT
AAAAAGGCCGCGTTGCTGGCGTTTTTCCATAGGCTCCGCCCCCCTGACGAGCATCACAAAAATCGACGCT
CAAGTCAGAGGTGGCGAAACCCGACAGGACTATAAAGATACCAGGCGTTTCCCCCTGGAAGCTCCCTCGT
GCGCTCTCCTGTTCCGACCCTGCCGCTTACCGGATACCTGTCCGCCTTTCTCCCTTCGGGAAGCGTGGCG
CTTTCTCATAGCTCACGCTGTAGGTATCTCAGTTCGGTGTAGGTCGTTCGCTCCAAGCTGGGCTGTGTGC
ACGAACCCCCCGTTCAGCCCGACCGCTGCGCCTTATCCGGTAACTATCGTCTTGAGTCCAACCCGGTAAG
ACACGACTTATCGCCACTGGCAGCAGCCACTGGTAACAGGATTAGCAGAGCGAGGTATGTAGGCGGTGCT
ACAGAGTTCTTGAAGTGGTGGCCTAACTACGGCTACACTAGAAGGACAGTATTTGGTATCTGCGCTCTGC
TGAAGCCAGTTACCTTCGGAAAAAGAGTTGGTAGCTCTTGATCCGGCAAACAAACCACCGCTGGTAGCGG
TGGTTTTTTTGTTTGCAAGCAGCAGATTACGCGCAGAAAAAAAGGATCTCAAGAAGATCCTTTGATCTTT
TCTACGGGGTCTGACGCTCAGTGGAACGAAAACTCACGTTAAGGGATTTTGGTCATGAGATTATCAAAAA
GGATCTTCACCTAGATCCTTTTAAATCAATCTAAAGTATATATGAGTAAACTTGGTCTGACAGTTACCAA
TGCTTAATCAGTGAGGCACCTATCTCAGCGATCTGTCTATTTCGTTCATCCATAGTTGCCTGACTCCCCG
TCGTGTAGATAACTACGATACGGGAGGGCTTACCATCTGGCCCCAGTGCTGCAATGATACCGCGAGACCC
ACGCTCACCGGCTCCAGATTTATCAGCAATAAACCAGCCAGCCGGAAGGGCCGAGCGCAGAAGTGGTCCT
GCAACTTTATCCGCCTCCATCCAGTCTATTAATTGTTGCCGGGAAGCTAGAGTAAGTAGTTCGCCAGTTA
ATAGTTTGCGCAACGTTGTTGCCATTGCTACAGGCATCGTGGTGTCACGCTCGTCGTTTGGTATGGCTTC
ATTCAGCTCCGGTTCCCAACGATCAAGGCGAGTTACATGATCCCCCATGTTGTGCAAAAAAGCGGTTAGC
TCCTTCGGTCCTCCGATCGTTGTCAGAAGTAAGTTGGCCGCAGTGTTATCACTCATGGTTATGGCAGCAC
TGCATAATTCTCTTACTGTCATGCCATCCGTAAGATGCTTTTCTGTGACTGGTGAGTACTCAACCAAGTC
ATTCTGAGAATAGTGTATGCGGCGACCGAGTTGCTCTTGCCCGGCGTCAACACGGGATAATACCGCGCCA
CATAGCAGAACTTTAAAAGTGCTCATCATTGGAAAACGTTCTTCGGGGCGAAAACTCTCAAGGATCTTAC
CGCTGTTGAGATCCAGTTCGATGTAACCCACTCGTGCACCCAACTGATCTTCAGCATCTTTTACTTTCAC
CAGCGTTTCTGGGTGAGCAAAAACAGGAAGGCAAAATGCCGCAAAAAAGGGAATAAGGGCGACACGGAAA
TGTTGAATACTCATACTCTTCCTTTTTCAATATTATTGAAGCATTTATCAGGGTTATTGTCTCATGAGCG
GATACATATTTGAATGTATTTAGAAAAATAAACAAATAGGGGTTCCGCGCACATTTCCCCGAAAAGTGCC
ACCTGACGTCTAAGAAACCATTATTATCATGACATTAACCTATAAAAATAGGCGTATCACGAGGCCCTTT
CGTCTTCAAGAATTGGATCCGAATTCCCGGGAGAGCTCGATATCGCATGCGGATTTAAATTAATTAA
Features (pLannotate 1.2.2; 53 found; start..end, strand, type, name):
      1..103     +  repeat_region  ITR: inverted terminal repeat of human adenovirus serotype 5 inverted
    191..341     +  misc_signal    Ad5 Ψ: packaging signal for adenovirus serotype 5
    347..571     -  polyA_signal   bGH poly(A) signal: bovine growth hormone polyadenylation signal
    627..668     -  CDS            V5 tag: epitope tag from simian virus 5
    694..818     +  protein_bind   attR2: mutant version of attR; recombination site for the Gateway® LR reaction LR Clonase™
    862..1164    -  CDS            ccdB: CCDB_ECOLI - Also known as G, letB, letD. Experimental evidence at protein level: Swiss-Prot protein existence level 1. Toxic component of a type II toxin-antitoxin (TA) system, functioning in plasmid maintainence. Responsible for the post- segregational killing (PSK) of plasmid-free cells, also referred to as a plasmid addiction system. Half-life of over 2 hours. Cell killing by CcdB is accompanied by filamentation, defects in chromosome and plasmid segregation, defects in cell division, formation of anucleate cells, decreased DNA synthesis and plasmid loss. Interferes with the activity of DN
   1169..1327    -  CDS            ccdA (fragment): CCDA_ECO57 - Also known as H, letA. Experimental evidence at protein level: Swiss-Prot protein existence level 1. Antitoxin component of a type II toxin-antitoxin (TA) system which inhibits the post-segregational killing (PSK) of plasmid-free cells, also referred to as a plasmid addiction system. Binds to and blocks the activity of CcdB; will also remove bound CcdB protein from the CcdB-GyrA complex by forming a CcdA-CcdB complex, a process termed rejuvenation. Functions as a transcriptional corepressor for the ccdAB operon, repression also requires CcdB (By similarity). From Escherichia coli
   1506..2165    -  CDS            CmR: chloramphenicol acetyltransferase; cat; confers resistance to chloramphenicol
   2166..2195    -  promoter       cat promoter (fragment): promoter of the E. coli cat gene encoding chloramphenicol acetyltransferase
   2219..2249    -  promoter       lac UV5 promoter: E. coli lac promoter with an "up" mutation
   2312..3115    -  CDS            NeoR/KanR: aminoglycoside phosphotransferase from Tn5; aph(3')-II (or nptII); confers resistance to neomycin, kanamycin, and G418 (Geneticin®)
   3134..3181    -  promoter       EM7 promoter: synthetic bacterial promoter&nbsp
   3206..3330    -  protein_bind   attR1: mutant version of attR; recombination site for the Gateway® LR reaction LR Clonase™
   3360..3378    -  promoter       T7 promoter: promoter for bacteriophage T7 RNA polymerase
   3394..3427    -  LTR            5' LTR (truncated) (fragment): truncated 5' long terminal repeat (LTR) from HIV-1
   3423..3626    -  promoter       CMV promoter: human cytomegalovirus (CMV) immediate early promoter
   3627..4006    -  enhancer       CMV enhancer: human cytomegalovirus immediate early enhancer
   4106..4525    +  CDS            IX: CAP9_ADE05 - Experimental evidence at protein level: Swiss-Prot protein existence level 1. Structural component of the virion that acts as a cement protein on the capsid exterior and forms triskelion structures consisting of three molecules that stabilize three hexon trimers at the center of each icosahedral facet and fixes the peripentonal hexons. Dispensable for assembly. During virus entry, recruits the anterograde motor kinesin-1 to the capsid docked at the nuclear pore complex thereby subjecting the docked capsid to a pulling force. The resulting tension leads to capsid disruption, disper
   4612..5841    -  CDS            IVa2 (fragment): PKG1_ADEM1 - Protein inferred from homology: Swiss-Prot protein existence level 3. Component of the packaging machinery which encapsidates the viral DNA into preformed capsids and transcriptional activator of the viral major late promoter (MLP). Binds, along with packaging proteins 2 and 3, to the specific packaging sequence on the left end of viral genomic DNA and displays ATPase activity thereby providing the power stroke of the packaging machinery. The activity of packaging protein IVa2 is stimulated by protein 33K which acts as a terminase. May be the protein that pumps DNA into the capsid
   5697..8708    -  CDS            POL (fragment): DPOL_ADE02 - Experimental evidence at protein level: Swiss-Prot protein existence level 1. Eukaryotic-type DNA polymerase involved in viral genomic replication. DNA synthesis is protein primed, and acts in a strand displacement replication. Assembles in complex with viral pTP, DBP, host NFIA and host POU2F1/OCT1 on viral origin of replication. The polymerase covalently transfers dCMP onto pTP, thereby initiating complementary strand synthesis. From Human adenovirus C serotype 2 (HAdV-2) (Human adenovirus 2).
   8510..10513   -  CDS            PTP: TERM_ADE05 - Experimental evidence at protein level: Swiss-Prot protein existence level 1. Protein covalently bound to the viral DNA that acts as a primer for viral genomic replication by DNA strand displacement. Assembles on the viral origin of replication in an initiation complex with viral polymerase, DBP, host NFIA and host POU2F1/OCT1. During initiation, the polymerase covalently couples the first dCTP with Ser- 580 of pTP. The terminal protein stimulates the template activity over 20 fold compared to protein-free templates. Neo-synthesized viral genomes are linked to two preterminal prot
  10544..10700   +  ncRNA          VA: Accession: RF00102 - VA RNA
  10799..10956   +  ncRNA          VA: Accession: RF00102 - VA RNA
  10974..12218   +  CDS            L1: PKG3_ADE05 - Experimental evidence at protein level: Swiss-Prot protein existence level 1. Involved in viral genome packaging through its interaction with packaging proteins 1 and 2. After proteolytic cleavage by adenovirus protease, L1 52/55k protein is removed from the capsid during viral maturation. From Human adenovirus C serotype 5 (HAdV-5) (Human adenovirus 5).
  12242..13996   +  CDS            CAP3_ADE05: Experimental evidence at protein level: Swiss-Prot protein existence level 1. Structural component of the virion that acts as a cement protein on the capsid exterior and which mediates the interactions between the hexons, including the peripentonal hexons, and reaches all the way to the penton vertices. Two hexon linking proteins IIIa, one from each facet, stabilize the unique edge interface between a pair of facets. As the virus enters the host cell, hexon linking proteins IIIa are shed concomitant with virion acidification in the endosome. During virus assembly, seems to play a role in the s
  14081..15793   +  CDS            L2: CAPSP_ADE05 - Experimental evidence at protein level: Swiss-Prot protein existence level 1. Major capsid protein that self-associates to form penton base pentamers, each in the shape of a pentagon, situated at the 12 vertices of the pseudo T=25 capsid. Involved in virus secondary attachment to host cell after initial attachment by the fiber protein. Binds host integrin heterodimer ITGAV-ITGB5 (alphaV-beta5) thereby triggering clathrin-mediated endocytosis of virions. Mediates initial virus attachment to CXADR-negative cells. Binding to integrins ITGAV-ITGB5 also seems to induce macropinocytosi
  15803..16396   +  CDS            L2: NP_ADE02 - Experimental evidence at protein level: Swiss-Prot protein existence level 1. Plays a role in the inhibition of host immune response within the nucleus. Interacts with cellular nucleosomes and immobilizes the host immune danger signal HMGB1 on chromatin. In turn, prevents HMGB1 release out of the cell and thus decreases inflammation. Plays also a role in the wrapping and condensation of the viral DNA. May also promote viral genome import into the nucleus. From Human adenovirus C serotype 2 (HAdV-2) (Human adenovirus 2).
  16469..17572   +  CDS            L2: CORE5_ADE05 - Experimental evidence at protein level: Swiss-Prot protein existence level 1. Associates loosely with the viral DNA to form an outer shell around the nucleoprotein-DNA complex and links it with the capsid by binding the endosome lysis protein. Dissociates from the viral genome during entry. Might be involved in nuclear capsid assembly of the viral particles through its association with NPM1/nucleophosmin. From Human adenovirus C serotype 5 (HAdV-5) (Human adenovirus 5).
  17603..17842   +  CDS            COR10_ADE02: Experimental evidence at protein level: Swiss-Prot protein existence level 1. [Pre-core protein X]: Interacts with the viral DNA and aids in tightly condensing it within the capsid. Cleavage of pre-core protein X may serve to partially relax this structure within the mature virion prior to its entry into the nucleus. From Human adenovirus C serotype 2 (HAdV-2) (Human adenovirus 2).
  17928..18677   +  CDS            L3: CAP6_ADE05 - Experimental evidence at protein level: Swiss-Prot protein existence level 1. [Protease cofactor]: Cofactor that activates the viral protease. Binds to viral protease in a 1:1 ratio. From Human adenovirus C serotype 5 (HAdV-5) (Human adenovirus 5).
  18766..21621   +  CDS            L3 (sequence partly withheld): CAPSH_ADE05 - Experimental evidence at protein level: Swiss-Prot protein existence level 1. Major capsid protein that self-associates to form 240 hexon trimers, each in the shape of a hexagon, building most of the pseudo T=25 capsid. Assembled into trimeric units with the help of the chaperone shutoff protein. Transported by pre-protein VI to the nucleus where it associates with other structural proteins to form an empty capsid. Might be involved, through its interaction with host dyneins, in the intracellular microtubule-dependent transport of incoming viral capsid to the nucleus. From Human
  21755..23341   -  CDS            DBP: DNB2_ADE05 - Experimental evidence at protein level: Swiss-Prot protein existence level 1. Plays a role in the elongation phase of viral strand displacement replication by unwinding the template in an ATP- independent fashion, employing its capacity to form multimers. Also enhances the rate of initiation. Released from template upon second strand synthesis. Assembles in complex with viral pTP, viral pol, host NFIA and host POU2F1/OCT1 on viral origin of replication. Covers the whole ssDNA genome during synthesis. The complementary strand synthesis induces its relese from DNA template. May inhi
  23370..25790   +  CDS            L4: SHUT_ADE05 - Experimental evidence at protein level: Swiss-Prot protein existence level 1. Protein that inhibits host translation while promoting late viral translation by ribosome shunting. Blocks host cap-dependent translation by binding to eIF4G, displacing MKNK1 from cap initiation complexes and preventing EIF4E phosphorylation. Binds to the tripartite leader sequence of viral late mRNAs and recruits host eIF4G, PABPC1/poly-A binding protein and 40S ribosomes subunits on viral mRNAs, allowing ribosome shunting and efficient translation of late viral mRNAs even though conventional translati
  26003..26386   +  CDS            SF33K_ADE02 (fragment): Experimental evidence at protein level: Swiss-Prot protein existence level 1. Probably functions as the small terminase that is part of the molecular motor that translocates genomic DNA in empty capsid during DNA packaging. This motor is located at a unique vertex and comprises at least the IVa2 ATPase, the small terminase 33K and probably a portal. Forms a ring-like structure of about 17 nm in which genomic DNA is translocated into the capsid. Stimulates IVa2 ATPase activity in the presence of the viral genome. Once the DNA is packaged, the terminase detaches: the 33K protein is present in th
  26477..27157   +  CDS            L4: CAP8_ADE02 - Experimental evidence at protein level: Swiss-Prot protein existence level 1. [Hexon-linking protein-C]: Structural component of the virion that acts as a cement protein on the capsid interior and which glue the peripentonal hexons and group-of-nine hexons together. From Human adenovirus C serotype 2 (HAdV-2) (Human adenovirus 2).
  27161..27481   +  CDS            E312_ADE02: Experimental evidence at protein level: Swiss-Prot protein existence level 1. From Human adenovirus C serotype 2 (HAdV-2) (Human adenovirus 2).
  27896..28261   +  CDS            E3145_ADE02: Experimental evidence at protein level: Swiss-Prot protein existence level 1. May prevent Nf-kappaB activation by immune signals like Tumor necrosis factor, presumably by inhibiting NFKB1 dimer DNA-binding. May act directly at the TNF receptor to inhibit signaling. From Human adenovirus C serotype 2 (HAdV-2) (Human adenovirus 2).
  28292..28456   -  CDS            UXP_ADE05 (fragment): Experimental evidence at transcript level: Swiss-Prot protein existence level 2. Might play a role in viral replication since it is associated with viral replication centers. Seems to have an effect on DBP localization. From Human adenovirus C serotype 5 (HAdV-5) (Human adenovirus 5).
  28467..30209   +  CDS            SPIKE_ADE05: Experimental evidence at protein level: Swiss-Prot protein existence level 1. Forms spikes that protrude from each vertex of the icosahedral capsid. Interacts with host coxsackievirus and adenovirus receptor CXADR located at the cell tight junctions to provide virion initial attachment to target cell. The fiber protein binds to CXADR with a higher affinity than CXADR binds to itself, thereby blocking the cell-cell adhesion function of CXADR dimers and leading to local disruption of the tight junction. Fiber protein present on neo- synthesized particles may thus disrupt the junctional integrity
  30342..30419   -  CDS            E417_ADE03: Protein predicted: Swiss-Prot protein existence level 4. From Human adenovirus B serotype 3 (HAdV-3) (Human adenovirus 3).
  30621..31502   -  CDS            E434_ADE02: Experimental evidence at protein level: Swiss-Prot protein existence level 1. Plays a major role to prevent cellular inhibition of viral genome replication by nuclear bodies. Assembles an SCF-like E3 ubiquitin ligase complex based on the cellular proteins ELOB, ELOC, CUL5 and RBX1, in cooperation with viral E1B-55K. This viral RING-type ligase ubiquitinates cellular substrates prior to proteasomal degradation: p53/TP53, LIG4, MRE11-RAD50-NBS1 (MRN) complex, ITGA3, DAXX and BLM. From Human adenovirus C serotype 2 (HAdV-2) (Human adenovirus 2).
  31781..32128   -  CDS            E411_ADE05: Experimental evidence at protein level: Swiss-Prot protein existence level 1. From Human adenovirus C serotype 5 (HAdV-5) (Human adenovirus 5).
  32128..32517   -  CDS            E4RF2_ADE02: Protein predicted: Swiss-Prot protein existence level 4. From Human adenovirus C serotype 2 (HAdV-2) (Human adenovirus 2).
  32568..32951   -  CDS            E4RF1_ADE02: Experimental evidence at protein level: Swiss-Prot protein existence level 1. May modulate tight-junctions functions of infected cells through interactions with PDZ proteins. E4 ORF1 has ben show for Adenovirus 9 to interact with protein involved in tight junction regulation. May play a role in mTOR activation by activating PI3- kinase, thus overriding cellular checkpoint for translation. From Human adenovirus C serotype 2 (HAdV-2) (Human adenovirus 2).
  33210..33539   +  promoter       SV40 promoter: SV40 enhancer and early promoter
  33560..34270   +  CDS            mCherry: monomeric derivative of DsRed fluorescent protein (Shaner et al., 2004) mammalian codon-optimized
  34277..34435   +  CDS            ble (fragment): BLE_KLEPN - Experimental evidence at protein level: Swiss-Prot protein existence level 1. Binding protein with a strong affinity to the bleomycin family of antibiotics. Binds to CL990; an antimitotic-antibiotic compound. From Klebsiella pneumoniae.
  34430..34551   +  polyA_signal   SV40 poly(A) signal: SV40 polyadenylation signal
  34647..34749   -  repeat_region  ITR: inverted terminal repeat of human adenovirus serotype 5 inverted
  34803..34927   +  CDS            TcR (fragment): tetracycline efflux protein; tet; confers resistance to tetracycline
  34973..35561   -  rep_origin     ori: high-copy-number ColE1/pMB1/pBR322/pUC origin of replication
  35713..36573   -  CDS            AmpR: β-lactamase; bla; confers resistance to ampicillin, carbenicillin, and related antibiotics
  36574..36678   -  promoter       AmpR promoter: bla
