[The description below was written by a language model from this plasmid's Addgene catalogue record and pLannotate feature annotations shown in this document.]
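Description:
pUC-AdEvolve-DEST is an empty adenoviral Gateway destination vector derived from the commercial pAd/CMV/V5-DEST backbone, about 36.8 kb in size. It is a version of AdEvolve-DEST carrying a high-copy pUC-type origin so that DNA preparation and transfection are easier. The bacterial portion sits outside the viral genome and consists of the ColE1/pUC origin and an ampicillin resistance gene. Because the Gateway cassette encodes the CcdB toxin, the plasmid has to be propagated in a ccdB-tolerant host, recorded here as DH10B gyrA462.

The viral portion is a human adenovirus serotype 5 genome bounded by the two inverted terminal repeats, with the Ψ packaging signal near the left end. Next to it lies the expression cassette: CMV enhancer/promoter, T7 promoter, attR1 and attR2 sites, a V5 tag and the bGH polyadenylation signal. The record states that this cassette is reversed relative to the parent vector. Between the att sites are ccdB, chloramphenicol resistance and an added EM7-driven kanamycin resistance gene, all of which are replaced by the gene of interest in an LR reaction.

According to the depositor, the adenoviral DNA polymerase and protease genes are deleted. The feature table shows no protease annotation but still detects a polymerase fragment overlapping IVa2 and pTP, so the exact extent of that deletion is not clear from the annotation. The remaining capsid, packaging, DBP and E4 genes are annotated. An SV40 promoter–mCherry–SV40 poly(A) cassette near E4 marks infected cells.

The associated publication describes a platform for directed evolution in human cells. The deleted viral functions would presumably have to be supplied in trans, although the record does not spell out that scheme.
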