Addgene plasmid #131692: pUC-AdEvolve-DEST
Purpose: (Empty Backbone) A version of AdEvolve-DEST with a high copy origin for easier DNA preparation and transfection.
Depositing lab: Matthew D. Shoulders. Depositing organization: Massachusetts Institute of Technology. Publication: An Adaptable Platform for Directed Evolution in Human Cells. Berman CM, Papa LJ 3rd, Hendel SJ, Moore CL, Suen PH, Weickhardt AF, Doan ND, Kumar CM, Uil TG, Butty VL, Hoeben RC, Shoulders MD. J Am Chem Soc. 2018 Dec 26;140(51):18093-18103. doi: 10.1021/jacs.8b10937. Epub 2018 Dec 14. PubMed 30427676.
Backbone
  Vector backbone: pAd⁄CMV⁄V5-DEST
  Backbone manufacturer: Thermo Fisher Scientific
  Backbone size (bp): 36831
  Modifications to backbone: The orientation of the gateway cassette is reversed and a kanamycin resistance gene is inserted into the gateway cassette. The polymerase and protease genes are deleted. The mCherry fluorescent marker is inserted near the E4 region.
  Vector type: Adenoviral
Growth in bacteria
  Bacterial resistance: Ampicillin, 100 μg/mL
  Growth temperature: 37°C
  Growth strain: DH10B gyrA462
  Copy number: High Copy
Gene/Insert
  Cloning method: Gateway Cloning
Terms and licenses: Academic/Nonprofit Terms; Industry Terms: Not Available to Industry
Depositor comments: Please note that this plasmid may require a unique bacterial strain, so make sure to confirm that you can also obtain the appropriate growth strain. Please contact us or contact our distributors if you have any questions.
How to cite: pUC-AdEvolve-DEST was a gift from Matthew D. Shoulders (Addgene plasmid # 131692 ; http://n2t.net/addgene:131692 ; RRID:Addgene_131692)
